Addgene plasmid #29387: pTH444-SUP45-G181A
Depositing lab: Tobias von der Haar. Depositing organization: London and South East University Group (LASE). Publication: Decoding accuracy in eRF1 mutants and its correlation with pleiotropic quantitative traits in yeast. Merritt GH, Naemi WR, Mugnier P, Webb HM, Tuite MF, von der Haar T. Nucleic Acids Res. 2010 Sep . 38(16):5479-92. 10.1093/nar/gkq338 PubMed 20444877.
Backbone
  Vector backbone: pRS315
  Backbone size w/o insert (bp): 5976
  Vector type: Yeast Expression
  Selectable markers: LEU2
Growth in bacteria
  Bacterial resistance: Ampicillin, 100 μg/mL
  Growth temperature: 37°C
  Growth strain: DH5alpha
  Copy number: Low Copy
Gene/Insert
  Gene/Insert name: SUP45 gene encoding translation release factor 1 from S. cerevisiae (alt name: eRF1)
  Species: S. cerevisiae (budding yeast)
  Insert size (bp): 2984
  Mutation: G181A mutant gene including genomic sequence 1432 bp upstream of AUG and 241 bp downstream of stop codon.
  GenBank ID: NM_001178491
  Entrez Gene: SUP45 (a.k.a. YBR143C, SAL4, SUP1, SUP47)
  Cloning method: Restriction Enzyme; 5′ cloning site XbaI (not destroyed); 3′ cloning site HindIII (not destroyed)
  Sequencing primers: 5′ n/a
Terms and licenses: Academic/Nonprofit Terms; Industry Terms: Not Available to Industry
How to cite: pTH444-SUP45-G181A was a gift from Tobias von der Haar (Addgene plasmid # 29387 ; http://n2t.net/addgene:29387 ; RRID:Addgene_29387)
