[The description below was written by a language model from this plasmid's Addgene catalogue record.]
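Description:
pTH444-SUP45-G181A is a yeast expression plasmid built on pRS315, a yeast–E. coli shuttle backbone. pRS315 is a standard centromeric (CEN/ARS) vector, so it is normally maintained at low copy and segregates stably in Saccharomyces cerevisiae. The LEU2 auxotrophic marker selects for it in leu2 strains. In bacteria it is selected with ampicillin, and the record lists it as low copy. No feature table accompanies the entry, so individual backbone elements beyond the listed markers cannot be confirmed from the record.

The payload is a genomic fragment of about 3 kb carrying S. cerevisiae SUP45 (YBR143C), which encodes eukaryotic translation release factor 1 (eRF1). This protein recognises stop codons and triggers peptide release during translation termination. The fragment lies between XbaI and HindIII sites, both preserved. It includes 1432 bp of sequence upstream of the start codon and 241 bp downstream of the stop codon. No heterologous promoter is listed, so expression presumably relies on the gene's own promoter and terminator regions, which should give near-native levels from a single-copy-type vector. The gene carries the mutation designated G181A; the record does not say whether this refers to a nucleotide or an amino-acid position. No epitope tags or reporters are described.

The associated study concerns decoding accuracy in eRF1 mutants and how it correlates with pleiotropic quantitative traits in yeast. The plasmid therefore probably serves to supply this mutant SUP45 allele in yeast, so that its effects on termination fidelity and on broader phenotypes can be compared with other alleles.
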