>Addgene plasmid #29387 | pTH444-SUP45-G181A | addgene partial sequence | sequence record 34723 | 29387 with ySUP45-F (tcaagctgacgacaagttcg)
TTTGTTTGGTTCTGTGTCCGGTAATACGAGAACTGTTTTACATAAATTTACTGTCGATCTGCCAAAAAAG
CATGGTAGAGGTGCTCAATCTGCGCTTCGTTTTGCTCGTTTAAGAGAAGAAAAAAGACATAATTATGTGA
GAAAGGTCGCCGAAGTTGCTGTTCAAAATTTTATTACTAATGACAAAGTCAATGTTAAGGGTTTAATTTT
AGCTGGTTCTGCTGACTTTAAGACCGATTTGGCTAAATCTGAATTATTCGATCCAAGACTAGCATGTAAG
GTTATTTCCATCGTGGATGTTTCTTATGGTGGTGAAAACGGTTTCAACCAGGCTATCGAACTTTCTGCCG
AAGCGTTGGCCAATGTCAAGTATGTTCAAGAAAAGAAATTATTGGAGGCATATTTTGACGAAATTTCCCA
GGACACTGGTAAATTCTGTTATGGTATAGATGATACTTTAAAGGCATTGGATTTAGGTGCAGTCGAAAAA
TTAATTGTTTTCGAAAATTTGGAAACTATCAGATATACATTTAAAGATGCCGAGGATAATGAGGTTATAA
AATTCGCTGAACCAGAAGCCAAGGACAAGTCGTTTGCTATTGACAAAGCTACCGGCCAAGAAATGGACGT
TGTCTCCGAAGAACCTTTAATTGAATGGCTAGCAGCTAACTACAAAAAACTTCGGTGCTACCTTGGAATT
CATCACAGACAAATCTTCAGAAGGGTGCC
